>Addgene plasmid #197207 | pAAV-CAG-mRhubarb713 | addgene full sequence | sequence record 387477 | Addgene NGS Result
TATCTACGTAGCCATGCTCTAGGAAGAGTACCATTGACGTCAATAATGACGTATGTTCCCATAGTAACGC
CAATAGGGACTTTCCATTGACGTCAATGGGTGGAGTATTTACGGTAAACTGCCCACTTGGCAGTACATCA
AGTGTATCATATGCCAAGTACGCCCCCTATTGACGTCAATGACGGTAAATGGCCCGCCTGGCATTATGCC
CAGTACATGACCTTATGGGACTTTCCTACTTGGCAGTACATCTACGTATTAGTCATCGCTATTACCATGG
TCGAGGTGAGCCCCACGTTCTGCTTCACTCTCCCCATCTCCCCCCCCTCCCCACCCCCAATTTTGTATTT
ATTTATTTTTTAATTATTTTGTGCAGCGATGGGGGCGGGGGGGGGGGGGGGGGGCGCGCCGGGSGGGGCG
GGGGGGGGCGGGGGGGGGGGCGGGGCGAGGCGGAGAGGTGCGGCGGCAGCCAATCAGAGCGGCGCGCTCC
GAAAGTTTCCTTTTATGGCGAGGCGGCGGCGGCGGCGGCCCTATAAAAAGCGAAGCGCGCGGCGGGCGGG
AGTCGCTGCGCGCTGCCTTCGCCCCGTGCCCCGCTCCGCCGCCGCCTCGCGCCGCCCGCCCCGGCTCTGA
CTGACCGCGTTACTCCCACAGGTGAGCGGGCGGGACGGCCCTTCTCCTCCGGGCTGTAATTAGCGCTTGG
TTTAATGACGGCTTGTTTCTTTTCTGTGGCTGCGTGAAAGCCTTGAGGGGCTCCGGGAGGGCCCTTTGTG
CGGGGGGAGCGGCTCGGGGCTGTCCGCGGGGGGACGGCTGCCTTCGGGGGGGACGGGGCAGGGCGGGGTT
CGGCTTCTGGCGTGTGACCGGCGGCTCTAGAGCCTCTGCTAACCATGTTCATGCCTTCTTCTTTTTCCTA
CAGCTCCTGGGCAACGTGCTGGTTATTGTGCTGTCTCATCATTTTGGCAAAGAATTGGATCCGGTACCGC
CACCATGGCTGAAGGATCCGTCGCCAGGCAGCCTGACCTCTTGACCTGCGACGATGAGCCGATCCATATC
CCCGGTGCCATCCAACCGCATGGACTGCTGCTCGCCCTCGCCGCCGACATGACGATCGTTGCCGGCAGCG
ACAACCTTCCCGAACTCACCGGACTGGCGATCGGCGCCCTGATCGGCCGCTCTGCGGCCGATGTCTTCGA
CTCGGAGACGCACAACCGTCTGACGATCGCCTTGGCCGAGCCCGGGGCGGCCGTCGGAGCACCGATCACT
GTCGGCTTCACGATGCGAAAGGACGCAGGCTTCATCGGCTCCTGGCATCGCCATGATCAGCTCATCTTCC
TCGAGCTCGAGCCTCCCCAGCGGGACGTCGCCGAGCCGCAGGCGTTCTTCCGCCACACCAACAGCGCCAT
CCGCCGCCTGCAGGCCGCCGAAACCTTGGAGAGCGCCTGCGCCGCCGCGGCGCAAGAGGTGCGGAAGATT
ACCGGCTTCGATCGGGTGATGATCTATCGCTTCGCCTCCGACTTCAGCGGCGAAGTGATCGCAGAGGATC
GGTGCGCCGAGGTCGAGTCAAACCTAGGCCTGCACTATCCTGCCTCAACCGTGCCGGCGCAGGCCCGTCG
GCTCTATACCATCAACCCGGTACGGATCATTCCCGATATCAATTATCGGCCGGTGCCGGTCACCCCAGAC
CTCAATCCGGTCACCGGGCGGCCGATTGATCTTAGCTTCGCCATCCTGCGCAGCGTCTCGCCCGTCCATC
TGGAATTCATGCGCAACATAGGCATGCACGGCACGATGTCGATCTCGATTTTGCGCGGCGAGCGACTGTG
GGGATTGATCGTTTGCCATCACCGAACGCCGTACTACGTCGATCTCGATGGCCGCCAAGCCTGCGAGCTA
GTCGCCCAGGTTCTGGCCCGGGCGATCGGCGTGATGGAAGAGTAAGAATTCGATATCAAGCTTATCGATA
ATCAACCTCTGGATTACAAAATTTGTGAAAGATTGACTGGTATTCTTAACTATGTTGCTCCTTTTACGCT
ATGTGGATACGCTGCTTTAATGCCTTTGTATCATGCTATTGCTTCCCGTATGGCTTTCATTTTCTCCTCC
TTGTATAAATCCTGGTTGCTGTCTCTTTATGAGGAGTTGTGGCCCGTTGTCAGGCAACGTGGCGTGGTGT
GCACTGTGTTTGCTGACGCAACCCCCACTGGTTGGGGCATTGCCACCACCTGTCAGCTCCTTTCCGGGAC
TTTCGCTTTCCCCCTCCCTATTGCCACGGCGGAACTCATCGCCGCCTGCCTTGCCCGCTGCTGGACAGGG
GCTCGGCTGTTGGGCACTGACAATTCCGTGGTGTTGTCGGGGAAATCATCGTCCTTTCCTTGGCTGCTCG
CCTGTGTTGCCACCTGGATTCTGCGCGGGACGTCCTTCTGCTACGTCCCTTCGGCCCTCAATCCAGCGGA
CCTTCCTTCCCGCGGCCTGCTGCCGGCTCTGCGGCCTCTTCCGCGTCTTCGCCTTCGCCCTCAGACGAGT
CGGATCTCCCTTTGGGCCGCCTCCCCGCATCGATACCGTCGACCCGGGCGGCCGCTTCGAGCAGACATGA
TAAGATACATTGATGAGTTTGGACAAACCACAACTAGAATGCAGTGAAAAAAATGCTTTATTTGTGAAAT
TTGTGATGCTATTGCTTTATTTGTAACCATTATAAGCTGCAATAAACAAGTTAACAACAACAATTGCATT
CATTTTATGTTTCAGGTTCAGGGGGAGATGTGGGAGGTTTTTTAAAGCAAGTAAAACCTCTACAAATGTG
GTAAAATCGATAAGGATCTTCCTAGAGCATGGCTACGTAGATAAGTAGCATGGCGGGTTAATCATTAACT
ACAAGGAACCCCTAGTGATGGAGTTGGCCACTCCCTCTCTGCGCGCTCGCTCGCTCACTGAGGCCGGGCG
ACCAAAGGTCGCCCGACGCCCGGGCTTTGCCCGGGCGGCCTCAGTGAGCGAGCGAGCGCGCAGCTGCATT
AATGAATCGGCCAACGCGCGGGGAGAGGCGGTTTGCGTATTGGGCGCTCTTCCGCTTCCTCGCTCACTGA
CTCGCTGCGCTCGGTCGTTCGGCTGCGGCGAGCGGTATCAGCTCACTCAAAGGCGGTAATACGGTTATCC
ACAGAATCAGGGGATAACGCAGGAAAGAACATGTGAGCAAAAGGCCAGCAAAAGGCCAGGAACCGTAAAA
AGGCCGCGTTGCTGGCGTTTTTCCATAGGCTCCGCCCCCCTGACGAGCATCACAAAAATCGACGCTCAAG
TCAGAGGTGGCGAAACCCGACAGGACTATAAAGATACCAGGCGTTTCCCCCTGGAAGCTCCCTCGTGCGC
TCTCCTGTTCCGACCCTGCCGCTTACCGGATACCTGTCCGCCTTTCTCCCTTCGGGAAGCGTGGCGCTTT
CTCATAGCTCACGCTGTAGGTATCTCAGTTCGGTGTAGGTCGTTCGCTCCAAGCTGGGCTGTGTGCACGA
ACCCCCCGTTCAGCCCGACCGCTGCGCCTTATCCGGTAACTATCGTCTTGAGTCCAACCCGGTAAGACAC
GACTTATCGCCACTGGCAGCAGCCACTGGTAACAGGATTAGCAGAGCGAGGTATGTAGGCGGTGCTACAG
AGTTCTTGAAGTGGTGGCCTAACTACGGCTACACTAGAAGAACAGTATTTGGTATCTGCGCTCTGCTGAA
GCCAGTTACCTTCGGAAAAAGAGTTGGTAGCTCTTGATCCGGCAAACAAACCACCGCTGGTAGCGGTGGT
TTTTTTGTTTGCAAGCAGCAGATTACGCGCAGAAAAAAAGGATCTCAAGAAGATCCTTTGATCTTTTCTA
CGGGGTCTGACGCTCAGTGGAACGAAAACTCACGTTAAGGGATTTTGGTCATGAGATTATCAAAAAGGAT
CTTCACCTAGATCCTTTTAAATTAAAAATGAAGTTTTAAATCAATCTAAAGTATATATGAGTAAACTTGG
TCTGACAGTTACCAATGCTTAATCAGTGAGGCACCTATCTCAGCGATCTGTCTATTTCGTTCATCCATAG
TTGCCTGACTCCCCGTCGTGTAGATAACTACGATACGGGAGGGCTTACCATCTGGCCCCAGTGCTGCAAT
GATACCGCGAGACCCACGCTCACCGGCTCCAGATTTATCAGCAATAAACCAGCCAGCCGGAAGGGCCGAG
CGCAGAAGTGGTCCTGCAACTTTATCCGCCTCCATCCAGTCTATTAATTGTTGCCGGGAAGCTAGAGTAA
GTAGTTCGCCAGTTAATAGTTTGCGCAACGTTGTTGCCATTGCTACAGGCATCGTGGTGTCACGCTCGTC
GTTTGGTATGGCTTCATTCAGCTCCGGTTCCCAACGATCAAGGCGAGTTACATGATCCCCCATGTTGTGC
AAAAAAGCGGTTAGCTCCTTCGGTCCTCCGATCGTTGTCAGAAGTAAGTTGGCCGCAGTGTTATCACTCA
TGGTTATGGCAGCACTGCATAATTCTCTTACTGTCATGCCATCCGTAAGATGCTTTTCTGTGACTGGTGA
GTACTCAACCAAGTCATTCTGAGAATAGTGTATGCGGCGACCGAGTTGCTCTTGCCCGGCGTCAATACGG
GATAATACCGCGCCACATAGCAGAACTTTAAAAGTGCTCATCATTGGAAAACGTTCTTCGGGGCGAAAAC
TCTCAAGGATCTTACCGCTGTTGAGATCCAGTTCGATGTAACCCACTCGTGCACCCAACTGATCTTCAGC
ATCTTTTACTTTCACCAGCGTTTCTGGGTGAGCAAAAACAGGAAGGCAAAATGCCGCAAAAAAGGGAATA
AGGGCGACACGGAAATGTTGAATACTCATACTCTTCCTTTTTCAATATTATTGAAGCATTTATCAGGGTT
ATTGTCTCATGAGCGGATACATATTTGAATGTATTTAGAAAAATAAACAAATAGGGGTTCCGCGCACATT
TCCCCGAAAAGTGCCACCTAAATTGTAAGCGTTAATATTTTGTTAAAATTCGCGTTAAATTTTTGTTAAA
TCAGCTCATTTTTTAACCAATAGGCCGAAATCGGCAAAATCCCTTATAAATCAAAAGAATAGACCGAGAT
AGGGT
[37 nt withheld, positions 5116-5152]
AAAGAACGTGGACTCCAACGTCAAAGG
[49 nt withheld, positions 5180-5228]
T
[91 nt withheld, positions 5230-5320]
G
[124 nt withheld, positions 5322-5445]
CCCATTCGCCATTCAGGCTGCGCAACTGTTGGGAAGGGCGATCGGTGCGGGCCTCTTCGCTATTACGCCA
GCTGCGCGCTCGCTCGCTCACTGAGGCCGCCCGGGCAAAGCCCGGGCGTCGGGCGACCTTTGGTCGCCCG
GCCTCAGTGAGCGAGCGAGCGCGCAGAGAGGGAGTGGCCAACTCCATCACTAGGGGTTCCTTGTAGTTAA
TGATTAACCCGCCATGCTACT
Features (pLannotate 1.2.2; 18 found; start..end, strand, type, name):
     31..279     +  enhancer       CMV enhancer (fragment): human cytomegalovirus immediate early enhancer
    281..558     +  promoter       chicken β-actin promoter: No description available
    559..694     +  intron         hybrid intron (fragment): hybrid between chicken β-actin (CBA) and minute virus of mice (MMV) introns (Gray et al., 2011)
    783..913     +  intron         chimeric intron (fragment): chimera between introns from chicken β-actin and rabbit β-globin
    911..973     +  CDS            HBB (fragment): HBB_LEPEU - Experimental evidence at protein level: Swiss-Prot protein existence level 1. Involved in oxygen transport from the lung to the various peripheral tissues. From Lepus europaeus (European hare).
    985..1932    +  CDS            mRhubarb713: mRhubarb713 is a basic (constitutively fluorescent) near ir fluorescent protein published in 2019, derived from Rhodopseudomonas palustris. It requires the cofactor biliverdin for fluorescence.
   1936..1960    +  misc_feature   MCS (fragment): pBluescript multiple cloning site
   1960..2548    +  misc_feature   WPRE: woodchuck hepatitis virus posttranscriptional regulatory element
   2591..2712    -  polyA_signal   SV40 poly(A) signal: SV40 polyadenylation signal
   2735..2803    -  CDS            large T antigen (fragment): large T antigen from SV40 (simian virus 40)
   2874..3007    +  repeat_region  AAV2 ITR: inverted terminal repeat of adeno-associated virus serotype 2 inverted
   3001..3057    -  CDS            lacI (fragment): lac repressor; lacI; The lac repressor binds to the lac operator to inhibit transcription in E. coli. This inhibition can be relieved by adding lactose or isopropyl-β-D-thiogalactopyranoside (IPTG).
   3240..3828    -  rep_origin     ori: high-copy-number ColE1/pMB1/pBR322/pUC origin of replication
   3999..4859    -  CDS            AmpR: β-lactamase; bla; confers resistance to ampicillin, carbenicillin, and related antibiotics
   4860..4964    -  promoter       AmpR promoter: bla
   5017..5445    -  rep_origin     f1 ori (sequence partly withheld): f1 bacteriophage origin of replication; arrow indicates direction of (+) strand synthesis
   5450..5519    -  CDS            lacZα (fragment): LacZα fragment of β-galactosidase; lacZ fragment
   5514..5646    -  repeat_region  AAV2 ITR (fragment): inverted terminal repeat of adeno-associated virus serotype 2 inverted
