[The description below was written by a language model from this plasmid's Addgene catalogue record and pLannotate feature annotations shown in this document.]
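Description:
pAAV-CAG-mRhubarb713 is an adeno-associated virus transfer plasmid built on the pAAV-CAG-WPRE backbone for expressing the near-infrared fluorescent protein mRhubarb713 in mammalian cells. It is maintained in E. coli through a high-copy ColE1/pUC-type origin and selected with ampicillin via the β-lactamase gene and its own promoter. An f1 phage origin is also present in the backbone. The recorded use of a recombination-deficient strain is consistent with the need to keep the repeat-rich ITRs intact.

The expression cassette lies between two AAV2 inverted terminal repeats, which are the cis elements required for replication and packaging of the intervening DNA into AAV particles when rep/cap and helper functions are supplied in trans. Transcription is driven by the composite CAG promoter, annotated here as a CMV immediate-early enhancer fragment, the chicken β-actin promoter and chimeric β-actin/β-globin intron sequences. The short "HBB" hit is most likely part of that rabbit β-globin splice acceptor region rather than a real coding element. Downstream sits the mRhubarb713 open reading frame with no annotated tags, followed by a WPRE to enhance transcript stability and expression and an SV40 polyadenylation signal. The small lacI, lacZα and large T antigen fragments appear to be backbone remnants.

mRhubarb713 is a constitutively fluorescent protein derived from a Rhodopseudomonas palustris bacteriophytochrome and needs biliverdin as its chromophore. The catalogue's listing of mouse as the insert species therefore does not match the annotated origin of the protein. The plasmid can be used for direct transfection or AAV production, and was deposited with a study quantitatively comparing near-infrared fluorescent proteins.
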