Addgene plasmid #197207: pAAV-CAG-mRhubarb713
Purpose: Expresses the protein of mRhubarb713 in mammalian cells
Depositing lab: Kiryl Piatkevich. Depositing organization: Westlake University. Publication: Quantitative assessment of near-infrared fluorescent proteins. Zhang H, Papadaki S, Sun X, Wang X, Drobizhev M, Yao L, Rehbock M, Koster RW, Wu L, Namikawa K, Piatkevich KD. Nat Methods. 2023 Sep 4. doi: 10.1038/s41592-023-01975-z. PubMed 37666982.
Backbone
  Vector backbone: pAAV-CAG-WPRE
  Vector type: AAV
Growth in bacteria
  Bacterial resistance: Ampicillin, 100 μg/mL
  Growth temperature: 37°C
  Growth strain: NEB Stable
  Copy number: High Copy
Gene/Insert
  Gene/Insert name: mRhubarb713
  Species: M. musculus (mouse)
  Cloning method: Gibson Cloning
Terms and licenses: Academic/Nonprofit Terms; Industry Terms: Not Available to Industry
Depositor comments: Please visit https://www.researchsquare.com/article/rs-797586/v1 for preprint.
How to cite: pAAV-CAG-mRhubarb713 was a gift from Kiryl Piatkevich (Addgene plasmid # 197207 ; http://n2t.net/addgene:197207 ; RRID:Addgene_197207)
